Addgene plasmid #78075: IPMK gRNA (BRDN0001146121)
Purpose: 3rd generation lentiviral gRNA plasmid targeting human IPMK
Depositing lab: John Doench & David Root. Depositing organization: Broad Institute. Publication: Optimized sgRNA design to maximize activity and minimize off-target effects of CRISPR-Cas9. Doench JG, Fusi N, Sullender M, Hegde M, Vaimberg EW, Donovan KF, Smith I, Tothova Z, Wilen C, Orchard R, Virgin HW, Listgarten J, Root DE. Nat Biotechnol. 2016 Jan 18. doi: 10.1038/nbt.3437. PubMed 26780180.
Backbone
  Vector backbone: lentiGuide-Puro
  Backbone manufacturer: Zhang Lab (Addgene plasmid # 52963)
  Vector type: Mammalian Expression, Lentiviral, CRISPR
  Selectable markers: Puromycin
Growth in bacteria
  Bacterial resistance: Ampicillin, 100 μg/mL
  Growth temperature: 37°C
  Growth strain: DH5alpha
  Copy number: High Copy
Gene/Insert
  Gene/Insert name: IPMK (alt names: IPMK; NM_152230.4)
  gRNA/shRNA sequence: ATGTACGGGAAGGACAAAGT
  Species: H. sapiens (human)
  Entrez Gene: IPMK
  Promoter: hU6
  Cloning method: Unknown
  Sequencing primers: 5′ U6-F; 3′ pS2-R
Terms and licenses: Academic/Nonprofit Terms; Industry Terms: Not Available to Industry
Depositor comments: The gRNA was designed to target the following Genbank reference sequence(s): NM_152230.4. Note that this plasmid does NOT contain Cas9. It should be used in conjunction with lentiCas9-Blast (Addgene #52962) or otherwise with cell lines already expressing Cas9. Browse the full kinome gRNA library at http://www.addgene.org/pooled-library/broadgpp-human-kinome/ or visit http://www.broadinstitute.org/rnai/public/ for detailed protocols and information.
How to cite: IPMK gRNA (BRDN0001146121) was a gift from John Doench & David Root (Addgene plasmid # 78075 ; http://n2t.net/addgene:78075 ; RRID:Addgene_78075)
