[The description below was written by a language model from this plasmid's Addgene catalogue record and pLannotate feature annotations shown in this document.]
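Description:
IPMK gRNA (BRDN0001146121) is a third-generation lentiviral CRISPR guide plasmid built on the lentiGuide-Puro backbone, carrying a single guide RNA designed against human IPMK (reference transcript NM_152230.4). It is propagated in E. coli as a high-copy plasmid through a ColE1/pUC-type origin with ampicillin selection from the β-lactamase gene. The backbone also retains an f1 origin, an SV40 origin and poly(A) signal, and remnants of lac and T7/T3 promoter elements that play no role in its function.

The viral transfer cassette begins with an RSV promoter fused to a truncated HIV-1 5' LTR, which makes genomic RNA production Tat-independent. This is followed by the Ψ packaging signal with a partial gag sequence, the Rev response element for Rev-dependent nuclear export, and a cPPT/CTS. It ends in a ΔU3 self-inactivating 3' LTR. Within this frame, the human U6 RNA polymerase III promoter drives the IPMK-targeting spacer joined to the Streptococcus pyogenes guide RNA scaffold. Downstream, the EF-1α core promoter with its intron A expresses puromycin N-acetyltransferase, so transduced mammalian cells can be selected with puromycin, and a WPRE enhances transcript expression.

The plasmid does not encode Cas9, so it must be paired with a separate Cas9 lentivector or used in cells that already express Cas9 in order to disrupt IPMK. The guide belongs to a human kinome gRNA collection produced in work on optimised sgRNA design for higher on-target activity and fewer off-target effects. The feature table is consistent with the catalogue entry.
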