Features (pLannotate 1.2.2; 29 found; start..end, strand, type, name):
     14..80      +  CDS            small t antigen (fragment): SV40 (simian virus 40) small t antigen
    106..317     +  promoter       EF-1α core promoter: core promoter for human elongation factor EF-1α
    318..1256    +  intron         EF-1α intron A: intron upstream of the start codon of human EF-1α
   1278..1877    +  CDS            PuroR (fragment): puromycin N-acetyltransferase; pac from Streptomyces; confers resistance to puromycin
   1893..2481    +  misc_feature   WPRE: woodchuck hepatitis virus posttranscriptional regulatory element
   2532..2551    +  misc_feature   cPPT/CTS (fragment): central polypurine tract and central termination sequence of HIV-1
   2553..2786    +  LTR            3' LTR (ΔU3): self-inactivating 3' long terminal repeat (LTR) from HIV-1
   2864..2985    +  polyA_signal   SV40 poly(A) signal: SV40 polyadenylation signal
   3025..3160    +  rep_origin     SV40 ori: SV40 origin of replication
   3181..3199    -  promoter       T7 promoter: promoter for bacteriophage T7 RNA polymerase
   3207..3362    +  CDS            lacZα (fragment): LacZα fragment of β-galactosidase; lacZ fragment
   3367..3795    +  rep_origin     f1 ori (sequence partly withheld): f1 bacteriophage origin of replication; arrow indicates direction of (+) strand synthesis
   3848..3952    +  promoter       AmpR promoter: bla
   3953..4813    +  CDS            AmpR: β-lactamase; bla; confers resistance to ampicillin, carbenicillin, and related antibiotics
   4984..5572    +  rep_origin     ori: high-copy-number ColE1/pMB1/pBR322/pUC origin of replication
   5755..5847    +  CDS            lacI (fragment): lac repressor; lacI; The lac repressor binds to the lac operator to inhibit transcription in E. coli. This inhibition can be relieved by adding lactose or isopropyl-β-D-thiogalactopyranoside (IPTG).
   5860..5881    +  protein_bind   CAP binding site: CAP binding activates transcription in the presence of cAMP. E. coli catabolite activator protein
   5896..5926    +  promoter       lac promoter: promoter for the E. coli lac operon
   5934..5950    +  protein_bind   lac operator: The lac repressor binds to the lac operator to inhibit transcription in E. coli. This inhibition can be relieved by adding lactose or isopropyl-β-D-thiogalactopyranoside (IPTG). lac repressor encoded by lacI
   5995..6013    +  promoter       T3 promoter: promoter for bacteriophage T3 RNA polymerase
   6041..6267    +  promoter       RSV promoter: Rous sarcoma virus enhancer/promoter
   6268..6448    +  LTR            5' LTR (truncated): truncated 5' long terminal repeat (LTR) from HIV-1
   6495..6620    +  misc_feature   HIV-1 Ψ: packaging signal of human immunodeficiency virus type 1
   6604..6967    +  CDS            HIV-1 gag (fragment): gag protein from human immunodeficiency virus 1; gag
   7113..7346    +  misc_feature   RRE: The Rev response element (RRE) of HIV-1 allows for Rev-dependent mRNA export from the nucleus to the cytoplasm.
   7723..7749    +  CDS            Rev (fragment): human immunodeficiency virus 1 (HIV-1) Rev protein; rev; enhances nuclear export of unspliced and incompletely spliced viral mRNAs
   7753..7993    +  promoter       U6 promoter: RNA polymerase III promoter for human U6 snRNA
   8023..8098    +  misc_RNA       gRNA scaffold: guide RNA scaffold for the Streptococcus pyogenes CRISPR/Cas9 system
   8154..8271    +  misc_feature   cPPT/CTS: central polypurine tract and central termination sequence of HIV-1
>Addgene plasmid #78075 | IPMK gRNA (BRDN0001146121) | addgene full sequence | sequence record 188938 | Addgene Assembled Sequence
CCCGGGTGCAAAGATGGATAAAGTTTTAAACAGAGAGGAATCTTTGCAGCTAATGGACCTTCTAGGTCTT
GAAAGGAGTGGGAATTGGCTCCGGTGCCCGTCAGTGGGCAGAGCGCACATCGCCCACAGTCCCCGAGAAG
TTGGGGGGAGGGGTCGGCAATTGATCCGGTGCCTAGAGAAGGTGGCGCGGGGTAAACTGGGAAAGTGATG
TCGTGTACTGGCTCCGCCTTTTTCCCGAGGGTGGGGGAGAACCGTATATAAGTGCAGTAGTCGCCGTGAA
CGTTCTTTTTCGCAACGGGTTTGCCGCCAGAACACAGGTAAGTGCCGTGTGTGGTTCCCGCGGGCCTGGC
CTCTTTACGGGTTATGGCCCTTGCGTGCCTTGAATTACTTCCACCTGGCTGCAGTACGTGATTCTTGATC
CCGAGCTTCGGGTTGGAAGTGGGTGGGAGAGTTCGAGGCCTTGCGCTTAAGGAGCCCCTTCGCCTCGTGC
TTGAGTTGAGGCCTGGCCTGGGCGCTGGGGCCGCCGCGTGCGAATCTGGTGGCACCTTCGCGCCTGTCTC
GCTGCTTTCGATAAGTCTCTAGCCATTTAAAATTTTTGATGACCTGCTGCGACGCTTTTTTTCTGGCAAG
ATAGTCTTGTAAATGCGGGCCAAGATCTGCACACTGGTATTTCGGTTTTTGGGGCCGCGGGCGGCGACGG
GGCCCGTGCGTCCCAGCGCACATGTTCGGCGAGGCGGGGCCTGCGAGCGCGGCCACCGAGAATCGGACGG
GGGTAGTCTCAAGCTGGCCGGCCTGCTCTGGTGCCTGGCCTCGCGCCGCCGTGTATCGCCCCGCCCTGGG
CGGCAAGGCTGGCCCGGTCGGCACCAGTTGCGTGAGCGGAAAGATGGCCGCTTCCCGGCCCTGCTGCAGG
GAGCTCAAAATGGAGGACGCGGCGCTCGGGAGAGCGGGCGGGTGAGTCACCCACACAAAGGAAAAGGGCC
TTTCCGTCCTCAGCCGTCGCTTCATGTGACTCCACGGAGTACCGGGCGCCGTCCAGGCACCTCGATTAGT
TCTCGAGCTTTTGGAGTACGTCGTCTTTAGGTTGGGGGGAGGGGTTTTATGCGATGGAGTTTCCCCACAC
TGAGTGGGTGGAGACTGAAGTTAGGCCAGCTTGGCACTTGATGTAATTCTCCTTGGAATTTGCCCTTTTT
GAGTTTGGATCTTGGTTCATTCTCAAGCCTCAGACAGTGGTTCAAAGTTTTTTTCTTCCATTTCAGGTGT
CGTGACGTACGGCCACCATGACCGAGTACAAGCCCACGGTGCGCCTCGCCACCCGCGACGACGTCCCCAG
GGCCGTACGCACCCTCGCCGCCGCGTTCGCCGACTACCCCGCCACGCGCCACACCGTCGATCCGGACCGC
CACATCGAGCGGGTCACCGAGCTGCAAGAACTCTTCCTCACGCGCGTCGGGCTCGACATCGGCAAGGTGT
GGGTCGCGGACGACGGCGCCGCCGTGGCGGTCTGGACCACGCCGGAGAGCGTCGAAGCGGGGGCGGTGTT
CGCCGAGATCGGCCCGCGCATGGCCGAGTTGAGCGGTTCCCGGCTGGCCGCGCAGCAACAGATGGAAGGC
CTCCTGGCGCCGCACCGGCCCAAGGAGCCCGCGTGGTTCCTGGCCACCGTCGGAGTCTCGCCCGACCACC
AGGGCAAGGGTCTGGGCAGCGCCGTCGTGCTCCCCGGAGTGGAGGCGGCCGAGCGCGCCGGGGTGCCCGC
CTTCCTGGAGACCTCCGCGCCCCGCAACCTCCCCTTCTACGAGCGGCTCGGCTTCACCGTCACCGCCGAC
GTCGAGGTGCCCGAAGGACCGCGCACCTGGTGCATGACCCGCAAGCCCGGTGCCTGAACGCGTTAAGTCG
ACAATCAACCTCTGGATTACAAAATTTGTGAAAGATTGACTGGTATTCTTAACTATGTTGCTCCTTTTAC
GCTATGTGGATACGCTGCTTTAATGCCTTTGTATCATGCTATTGCTTCCCGTATGGCTTTCATTTTCTCC
TCCTTGTATAAATCCTGGTTGCTGTCTCTTTATGAGGAGTTGTGGCCCGTTGTCAGGCAACGTGGCGTGG
TGTGCACTGTGTTTGCTGACGCAACCCCCACTGGTTGGGGCATTGCCACCACCTGTCAGCTCCTTTCCGG
GACTTTCGCTTTCCCCCTCCCTATTGCCACGGCGGAACTCATCGCCGCCTGCCTTGCCCGCTGCTGGACA
GGGGCTCGGCTGTTGGGCACTGACAATTCCGTGGTGTTGTCGGGGAAATCATCGTCCTTTCCTTGGCTGC
TCGCCTGTGTTGCCACCTGGATTCTGCGCGGGACGTCCTTCTGCTACGTCCCTTCGGCCCTCAATCCAGC
GGACCTTCCTTCCCGCGGCCTGCTGCCGGCTCTGCGGCCTCTTCCGCGTCTTCGCCTTCGCCCTCAGACG
AGTCGGATCTCCCTTTGGGCCGCCTCCCCGCGTCGACTTTAAGACCAATGACTTACAAGGCAGCTGTAGA
TCTTAGCCACTTTTTAAAAGAAAAGGGGGGACTGGAAGGGCTAATTCACTCCCAACGAAGACAAGATCTG
CTTTTTGCTTGTACTGGGTCTCTCTGGTTAGACCAGATCTGAGCCTGGGAGCTCTCTGGCTAACTAGGGA
ACCCACTGCTTAAGCCTCAATAAAGCTTGCCTTGAGTGCTTCAAGTAGTGTGTGCCCGTCTGTTGTGTGA
CTCTGGTAACTAGAGATCCCTCAGACCCTTTTAGTCAGTGTGGAAAATCTCTAGCAGTACGTATAGTAGT
TCATGTCATCTTATTATTCAGTATTTATAACTTGCAAAGAAATGAATATCAGAGAGTGAGAGGAACTTGT
TTATTGCAGCTTATAATGGTTACAAATAAAGCAATAGCATCACAAATTTCACAAATAAAGCATTTTTTTC
ACTGCATTCTAGTTGTGGTTTGTCCAAACTCATCAATGTATCTTATCATGTCTGGCTCTAGCTATCCCGC
CCCTAACTCCGCCCATCCCGCCCCTAACTCCGCCCAGTTCCGCCCATTCTCCGCCCCATGGCTGACTAAT
TTTTTTTATTTATGCAGAGGCCGAGGCCGCCTCGGCCTCTGAGCTATTCCAGAAGTAGTGAGGAGGCTTT
TTTGGAGGCCTAGGGACGTACCCAATTCGCCCTATAGTGAGTCGTATTACGCGCGCTCACTGGCCGTCGT
TTTACAACGTCGTGACTGGGAAAACCCTGGCGTTACCCAACTTAATCGCCTTGCAGCACATCCCCCTTTC
GCCAGCTGGCGTAATAGCGAAGAGGCCCGCACCGATCGCCCTTCCCAACAGTTGCGCAGCCTGAATGGCG
AATGGG
[124 nt withheld, positions 3367-3490]
C
[91 nt withheld, positions 3492-3582]
A
[49 nt withheld, positions 3584-3632]
CCTTTGACGTTGGAGTCCACGTTCTTT
[37 nt withheld, positions 3660-3696]
ACCCTATCTCGGTCTATTCTTTTGATTTATAAGGGATTTTGCCGATTTCGGCCTATTGGTTAAAAAATGA
GCTGATTTAACAAAAATTTAACGCGAATTTTAACAAAATATTAACGCTTACAATTTAGGTGGCACTTTTC
GGGGAAATGTGCGCGGAACCCCTATTTGTTTATTTTTCTAAATACATTCAAATATGTATCCGCTCATGAG
ACAATAACCCTGATAAATGCTTCAATAATATTGAAAAAGGAAGAGTATGAGTATTCAACATTTCCGTGTC
GCCCTTATTCCCTTTTTTGCGGCATTTTGCCTTCCTGTTTTTGCTCACCCAGAAACGCTGGTGAAAGTAA
AAGATGCTGAAGATCAGTTGGGTGCACGAGTGGGTTACATCGAACTGGATCTCAACAGCGGTAAGATCCT
TGAGAGTTTTCGCCCCGAAGAACGTTTTCCAATGATGAGCACTTTTAAAGTTCTGCTATGTGGCGCGGTA
TTATCCCGTATTGACGCCGGGCAAGAGCAACTCGGTCGCCGCATACACTATTCTCAGAATGACTTGGTTG
AGTACTCACCAGTCACAGAAAAGCATCTTACGGATGGCATGACAGTAAGAGAATTATGCAGTGCTGCCAT
AACCATGAGTGATAACACTGCGGCCAACTTACTTCTGACAACGATCGGAGGACCGAAGGAGCTAACCGCT
TTTTTGCACAACATGGGGGATCATGTAACTCGCCTTGATCGTTGGGAACCGGAGCTGAATGAAGCCATAC
CAAACGACGAGCGTGACACCACGATGCCTGTAGCAATGGCAACAACGTTGCGCAAACTATTAACTGGCGA
ACTACTTACTCTAGCTTCCCGGCAACAATTAATAGACTGGATGGAGGCGGATAAAGTTGCAGGACCACTT
CTGCGCTCGGCCCTTCCGGCTGGCTGGTTTATTGCTGATAAATCTGGAGCCGGTGAGCGTGGGTCTCGCG
GTATCATTGCAGCACTGGGGCCAGATGGTAAGCCCTCCCGTATCGTAGTTATCTACACGACGGGGAGTCA
GGCAACTATGGATGAACGAAATAGACAGATCGCTGAGATAGGTGCCTCACTGATTAAGCATTGGTAACTG
TCAGACCAAGTTTACTCATATATACTTTAGATTGATTTAAAACTTCATTTTTAATTTAAAAGGATCTAGG
TGAAGATCCTTTTTGATAATCTCATGACCAAAATCCCTTAACGTGAGTTTTCGTTCCACTGAGCGTCAGA
CCCCGTAGAAAAGATCAAAGGATCTTCTTGAGATCCTTTTTTTCTGCGCGTAATCTGCTGCTTGCAAACA
AAAAAACCACCGCTACCAGCGGTGGTTTGTTTGCCGGATCAAGAGCTACCAACTCTTTTTCCGAAGGTAA
CTGGCTTCAGCAGAGCGCAGATACCAAATACTGTTCTTCTAGTGTAGCCGTAGTTAGGCCACCACTTCAA
GAACTCTGTAGCACCGCCTACATACCTCGCTCTGCTAATCCTGTTACCAGTGGCTGCTGCCAGTGGCGAT
AAGTCGTGTCTTACCGGGTTGGACTCAAGACGATAGTTACCGGATAAGGCGCAGCGGTCGGGCTGAACGG
GGGGTTCGTGCACACAGCCCAGCTTGGAGCGAACGACCTACACCGAACTGAGATACCTACAGCGTGAGCT
ATGAGAAAGCGCCACGCTTCCCGAAGGGAGAAAGGCGGACAGGTATCCGGTAAGCGGCAGGGTCGGAACA
GGAGAGCGCACGAGGGAGCTTCCAGGGGGAAACGCCTGGTATCTTTATAGTCCTGTCGGGTTTCGCCACC
TCTGACTTGAGCGTCGATTTTTGTGATGCTCGTCAGGGGGGCGGAGCCTATGGAAAAACGCCAGCAACGC
GGCCTTTTTACGGTTCCTGGCCTTTTGCTGGCCTTTTGCTCACATGTTCTTTCCTGCGTTATCCCCTGAT
TCTGTGGATAACCGTATTACCGCCTTTGAGTGAGCTGATACCGCTCGCCGCAGCCGAACGACCGAGCGCA
GCGAGTCAGTGAGCGAGGAAGCGGAAGAGCGCCCAATACGCAAACCGCCTCTCCCCGCGCGTTGGCCGAT
TCATTAATGCAGCTGGCACGACAGGTTTCCCGACTGGAAAGCGGGCAGTGAGCGCAACGCAATTAATGTG
AGTTAGCTCACTCATTAGGCACCCCAGGCTTTACACTTTATGCTTCCGGCTCGTATGTTGTGTGGAATTG
TGAGCGGATAACAATTTCACACAGGAAACAGCTATGACCATGATTACGCCAAGCGCGCAATTAACCCTCA
CTAAAGGGAACAAAAGCTGGAGCTGCAAGCTTAATGTAGTCTTATGCAATACTCTTGTAGTCTTGCAACA
TGGTAACGATGAGTTAGCAACATGCCTTACAAGGAGAGAAAAAGCACCGTGCATGCCGATTGGTGGAAGT
AAGGTGGTACGATCGTGCCTTATTAGGAAGGCAACAGACGGGTCTGACATGGATTGGACGAACCACTGAA
TTGCCGCATTGCAGAGATATTGTATTTAAGTGCCTAGCTCGATACATAAACGGGTCTCTCTGGTTAGACC
AGATCTGAGCCTGGGAGCTCTCTGGCTAACTAGGGAACCCACTGCTTAAGCCTCAATAAAGCTTGCCTTG
AGTGCTTCAAGTAGTGTGTGCCCGTCTGTTGTGTGACTCTGGTAACTAGAGATCCCTCAGACCCTTTTAG
TCAGTGTGGAAAATCTCTAGCAGTGGCGCCCGAACAGGGACTTGAAAGCGAAAGGGAAACCAGAGGAGCT
CTCTCGACGCAGGACTCGGCTTGCTGAAGCGCGCACGGCAAGAGGCGAGGGGCGGCGACTGGTGAGTACG
CCAAAAATTTTGACTAGCGGAGGCTAGAAGGAGAGAGATGGGTGCGAGAGCGTCAGTATTAAGCGGGGGA
GAATTAGATCGCGATGGGAAAAAATTCGGTTAAGGCCAGGGGGAAAGAAAAAATATAAATTAAAACATAT
AGTATGGGCAAGCAGGGAGCTAGAACGATTCGCAGTTAATCCTGGCCTGTTAGAAACATCAGAAGGCTGT
AGACAAATACTGGGACAGCTACAACCATCCCTTCAGACAGGATCAGAAGAACTTAGATCATTATATAATA
CAGTAGCAACCCTCTATTGTGTGCATCAAAGGATAGAGATAAAAGACACCAAGGAAGCTTTAGACAAGAT
AGAGGAAGAGCAAAACAAAAGTAAGACCACCGCACAGCAAGCGGCCGCTGATCTTCAGACCTGGAGGAGG
AGATATGAGGGACAATTGGAGAAGTGAATTATATAAATATAAAGTAGTAAAAATTGAACCATTAGGAGTA
GCACCCACCAAGGCAAAGAGAAGAGTGGTGCAGAGAGAAAAAAGAGCAGTGGGAATAGGAGCTTTGTTCC
TTGGGTTCTTGGGAGCAGCAGGAAGCACTATGGGCGCAGCGTCAATGACGCTGACGGTACAGGCCAGACA
ATTATTGTCTGGTATAGTGCAGCAGCAGAACAATTTGCTGAGGGCTATTGAGGCGCAACAGCATCTGTTG
CAACTCACAGTCTGGGGCATCAAGCAGCTCCAGGCAAGAATCCTGGCTGTGGAAAGATACCTAAAGGATC
AACAGCTCCTGGGGATTTGGGGTTGCTCTGGAAAACTCATTTGCACCACTGCTGTGCCTTGGAATGCTAG
TTGGAGTAATAAATCTCTGGAACAGATTTGGAATCACACGACCTGGATGGAGTGGGACAGAGAAATTAAC
AATTACACAAGCTTAATACACTCCTTAATTGAAGAATCGCAAAACCAGCAAGAAAAGAATGAACAAGAAT
TATTGGAATTAGATAAATGGGCAAGTTTGTGGAATTGGTTTAACATAACAAATTGGCTGTGGTATATAAA
ATTATTCATAATGATAGTAGGAGGCTTGGTAGGTTTAAGAATAGTTTTTGCTGTACTTTCTATAGTGAAT
AGAGTTAGGCAGGGATATTCACCATTATCGTTTCAGACCCACCTCCCAACCCCGAGGGGACCCAGAGAGG
GCCTATTTCCCATGATTCCTTCATATTTGCATATACGATACAAGGCTGTTAGAGAGATAATTAGAATTAA
TTTGACTGTAAACACAAAGATATTAGTACAAAATACGTGACGTAGAAAGTAATAATTTCTTGGGTAGTTT
GCAGTTTTAAAATTATGTTTTAAAATGGACTATCATATGCTTACCGTAACTTGAAAGTATTTCGATTTCT
TGGCTTTATATATCTTGTGGAAAGGACGAAACACCGATGTACGGGAAGGACAAAGTGTTTTAGAGCTAGA
AATAGCAAGTTAAAATAAGGCTAGTCCGTTATCAACTTGAAAAAGTGGCACCGAGTCGGTGCTTTTTTAA
GCTTGGCGTAACTAGATCTTGAGACAAATGGCAGTATTCATCCACAATTTTAAAAGAAAAGGGGGGATTG
GGGGGTACAGTGCAGGGGAAAGAATAGTAGACATAATAGCAACAGACATACAAACTAAAGAATTACAAAA
ACAAATTACAAAAATTCAAAATTTTCGGGTTTATTACAGGGACAGCAGAGATCCACTTTGGCGCCGGCTC
GAGGGGG
