>Addgene plasmid #78075 | IPMK gRNA (BRDN0001146121) | depositor partial sequence | sequence record 145534 | Target Sequence
ATGTACGGGAAGGACAAAGT
