>Addgene plasmid #78075 | IPMK gRNA (BRDN0001146121) | addgene partial sequence | sequence record 188937 | hU6-F
ACGTAGAAAGTAATAATTTCTTGGGTAGTTTGCAGTTTTAAAATTATGTTTTAAAATGGACTATCATATG
CTTACCGTAACTTGAAAGTATTTCGATTTCTTGGCTTTATATATCTTGTGGAAAGGACGAAACACCGATG
TACGGGAAGGACAAAGTGTTTTAGAGCTAGAAATAGCAAGTTAAAATAAGGCTAGTCCGTTATCAACTTG
AAAAAGTGGCACCGAGTCGGTGCTTTTTTAAGCTTGGCGTAACTAGATCTTGAGACAAATGGCAGTATTC
ATCCACAATTTTAAAAGAAAAGGGGGGATTGGGGGGTACAGTGCAGGGGAAAGAATAGTAGACATAATAG
CAACAGACATACAAACTAAAGAATTACAAAAACAAATTACAAAAATTCAAAATTTTCGGGTTTATTACAG
GGACAGCAGAGATCCACTTTGGCGCCGGCTCGAGGGGGCCCGGGTGCAAAGATGGATAAAGTTTTAAACA
GAGAGGAATCTTTGCAGCTAATGGACCTTCTAGGTCTTGAAAGGAGTGGGAATTGGCTCCGGTGCCCGTC
AGTGGGCAGA
